Addgene plasmid #51967: BRAC/pcDNA3
Purpose: mammalian expression of BRAC, a BRET-based autofluorescent Ca2+ indicator
Depositing lab: Takeharu Nagai. Publication: Auto-luminescent genetically-encoded ratiometric indicator for real-time Ca2+ imaging at the single cell level. Saito K, Hatsugai N, Horikawa K, Kobayashi K, Matsu-Ura T, Mikoshiba K, Nagai T. PLoS One. 2010 Apr 1;5(4):e9935. doi: 10.1371/journal.pone.0009935. PubMed 20376337.
Backbone
  Vector backbone: pcDNA3
  Backbone manufacturer: Invitrogen
  Vector type: Mammalian Expression
Growth in bacteria
  Bacterial resistance: Ampicillin, 100 μg/mL
  Growth temperature: 37°C
  Growth strain: DH5alpha
  Copy number: High Copy
Gene/Insert
  Gene/Insert name: BRAC (alt name: mVenus-Calmodulin-M13-Rluc8)
  Species: Synthetic
  Insert size (bp): 2200
  Cloning method: Restriction Enzyme; 5′ cloning site BamHI (not destroyed); 3′ cloning site EcoRI (not destroyed)
  Sequencing primers: 5′ CMV-F; 3′ BGHrev
Terms and licenses: Academic/Nonprofit Terms; Industry Terms: Not Available to Industry
Depositor comments: GenBank accession number: GU180352. BRAC is composed of the Ca2+-sensing domain, calmodulin (CaM) and M13, sandwiched between Venus and RLuc8. In the Ca2+ free state, CaM-M13 has an extended conformation so Venus is not located close to RLuc8 and thus only weak emission can be seen from Venus due to low BRET efficiency. Upon Ca2+ binding to CaM, Ca2+-CaM makes a compact complex with M13, which induces efficient BRET from RLuc8 to Venus resulting in fluorescence emission peaking at 530 nm.
How to cite: BRAC/pcDNA3 was a gift from Takeharu Nagai (Addgene plasmid # 51967 ; http://n2t.net/addgene:51967 ; RRID:Addgene_51967)
