[The description below was written by a language model from this plasmid's Addgene catalogue record.]
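Description:
BRAC/pcDNA3 is a mammalian expression plasmid built on the commercial pcDNA3 backbone, carrying a synthetic, genetically encoded calcium indicator. It is propagated in E. coli as a high-copy plasmid under ampicillin selection. No feature table accompanies the record, so individual backbone elements are not itemised. However, the listed sequencing primers (CMV forward and BGH reverse) fit the standard pcDNA3 arrangement, in which the insert sits between the CMV immediate-early promoter and the bovine growth hormone polyadenylation signal. The insert of about 2.2 kb was cloned between BamHI and EcoRI sites, both of which were retained.

The payload, BRAC, is a single fusion protein described as mVenus-calmodulin-M13-Rluc8. The Ca2+-sensing module, consisting of calmodulin and the calmodulin-binding peptide M13, is sandwiched between the yellow fluorescent protein Venus and RLuc8, an engineered Renilla luciferase. The sensor works by bioluminescence resonance energy transfer (BRET), with RLuc8 as the luminescent donor and Venus as the acceptor. Without Ca2+, the calmodulin-M13 segment is extended, which keeps Venus away from RLuc8, so BRET efficiency is low and Venus emission is weak. When Ca2+ binds calmodulin, it forms a compact complex with M13 that brings the two reporters together, producing efficient energy transfer and emission peaking at 530 nm.

Because the signal comes from the luciferase reaction rather than from external excitation light, the construct provides an auto-luminescent, ratiometric readout. It is intended for real-time Ca2+ imaging in mammalian cells, down to the single-cell level.
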