>Addgene plasmid #51967 | BRAC/pcDNA3 | depositor partial sequence | sequence record 80005 | insert
GGATCCGATGGTGAGCAAGGGCGAGGAGCTGTTCACCGGGGTGGTGCCCATCCTGGTCGAGCTGGACGGC
GACGTAAACGGCCACAAGTTCAGCGTGTCCGGCGAGGGCGAGGGCGATGCCACCTACGGCAAGCTGACCC
TGAAGCTGATCTGCACCACCGGCAAGCTGCCCGTGCCCTGGCCCACCCTCGTGACCACCCTGGGCTACGG
CCTGCAGTGCTTCGCCCGCTACCCCGACCACATGAAGCAGCACGACTTCTTCAAGTCCGCCATGCCCGAA
GGCTACGTCCAGGAGCGCACCATCTTCTTCAAGGACGACGGCAACTACAAGACCCGCGCCGAGGTGAAGT
TCGAGGGCGACACCCTGGTGAACCGCATCGAGCTGAAGGGCATCGACTTCAAGGAGGACGGCAACATCCT
GGGGCACAAGCTGGAGTACAACTACAACAGCCACAACGTCTATATCACCGCCGACAAGCAGAAGAACGGC
ATCAAGGCCAACTTCAAGATCCGCCACAACATCGAGGACGGCGGCGTGCAGCTCGCCGACCACTACCAGC
AGAACACCCCCATCGGCGACGGCCCCGTGCTGCTGCCCGACAACCACTACCTGAGCTACCAGTCCAAGCT
GAGCAAAGACCCCAACGAGAAGCGCGATCACATGGTCCTGCTGGAGTTCGTGACCGCCGCCGGGATCACT
CTCGGCATGGACGAGCTGTACAAGCGCATGCATGACCAACTGACAGAAGAGCAGATTGCAGAGTTCAAAG
AAGCCTTCTCATTATTCGACAAGGATGGGGACGGCACCATCACCACAAAGGAACTTGGCACCGTTATGAG
GTCGCTTGGACAAAACCCAACGGAAGCAGAATTGCAGGATATGATCAATGAAGTCGATGCTGATGGCAAT
GGAACGATTTACTTTCCTGAATTTCTTACTATGATGGCTAGAAAAATGAAGGACACAGACAGCGAAGAGG
AAATCCGAGAAGCATTCCGTGTTTTTGACAAGGATGGGAACGGCTACATCAGCGCTGCTCAGTTACGTCA
CGTCATGACAAACCTCGGGGAGAAGTTAACAGATGAAGAAGTTGATGAAATGATAAGGGAAGCAGATATC
GATGGTGATGGCCAAGTAAACTATGAAGAGTTTGTACAAATGATGACAGCAAAGGGGGGGAAGAGGCGCT
GGAAGAAAAACTTCATTGCCGTCAGCGCTGCCAACCGGTTCAAGAAGATCTCCAGCTCCGGGGCACTGGA
GCTCATGACCAGCAAGGTGTACGACCCCGAGCAGAGGAAGAGGATGATCACCGGCCCCCAGTGGTGGGCC
AGGTGCAAGCAGATGAACGTGCTGGACAGCTTCATCAACTACTACGACAGCGAGAAGCACGCCGAGAACG
CCGTGATCTTCCTGCACGGCAACGCCACTAGCAGCTACCTGTGGAGGCACGTGGTGCCCCACATCGAGCC
CGTGGCCAGGTGCATCATCCCCGATCTGATCGGCATGGGCAAGAGCGGCAAGAGCGGCAACGGCAGCTAC
AGGCTGCTGGACCACTACAAGTACCTGACCGCCTGGTTCGAGCTTCTGAACCTGCCCAAGAAGATCATCT
TCGTGGGCCACGACTGGGGCGCCGCCCTGGCCTTCCACTACGCCTACGAGCACCAGGACAGGATCAAGGC
CATCGTGCACATGGAGAGCGTGGTGGACGTGATCGAGAGCTGGGACGAGTGGCCAGACATCGAGGAGGAC
ATCGCCCTGATCAAGAGCGAGGAGGGCGAGAAGATGGTGCTGGAGAACAACTTCTTCGTGGAGACCGTGC
TGCCCAGCAAGATCATGAGAAAGCTGGAGCCCGAGGAGTTCGCCGCCTACCTGGAGCCCTTCAAGGAGAA
GGGCGAGGTGAGAAGACCCACCCTGAGCTGGCCCAGAGAGATCCCCCTGGTGAAGGGCGGCAAGCCCGAC
GTGGTGCAGATCGTGAGAAACTACAACGCCTACCTGAGAGCCAGCGACGACCTGCCCAAGCTGTTCATCG
AGAGCGACCCCGGCTTCTTCAGCAACGCCATCGTGGAGGGCGCCAAGAAGTTCCCCAACACCGAGTTCGT
GAAGGTGAAGGGCCTGCACTTCCTCCAGGAGGACGCCCCCGACGAGATGGGCAAGTACATCAAGAGCTTC
GTGGAGAGAGTGCTGAAGAACGAGCAGTAAGAATTC
