>Addgene plasmid #51967 | BRAC/pcDNA3 | addgene partial sequence | sequence record 80891 | CMV-F 5'-CGCAAATGGGCGGTAGGCGTG-3'
CTCTCTGGCTACTAGAGAACCCACTGCTTACTGGCTTATCGAAATTAATACGACTCACTATAGGGAGACC
CAAGCTTGGTACCGAGCTCGGATCCGATGGTGAGCAAGGGCGAGGAGCTGTTCACCGGGGTGGTGCCCAT
CCTGGTCGAGCTGGACGGCGACGTAAACGGCCACAAGTTCAGCGTGTCCGGCGAGGGCGAGGGCGATGCC
ACCTACGGCAAGCTGACCCTGAAGCTGATCTGCACCACCGGCAAGCTGCCCGTGCCCTGGCCCACCCTCG
TGACCACCCTGGGCTACGGCCTGCAGTGCTTCGCCCGCTACCCCGACCACATGAAGCAGCACGACTTCTT
CAAGTCCGCCATGCCCGAAGGCTACGTCCAGGAGCGCACCATCTTCTTCAAGGACGACGGCAACTACAAG
ACCCGCGCCGAGGTGAAGTTCGAGGGCGACACCCTGGTGAACCGCATCGAGCTGAAGGGCATCGACTTCA
AGGAGGACGGCAACATCCTGGGGCACAAGCTGGAGTACAACTACAACAGCCACAACGTCTATATCACCGC
CGACAAGCAGAAGAACGGCATCAAGGCCAACTTCAAGATCCGCCACAACATCGAGGACGGCGGCGTGCAG
CTCGCCGACCACTACCAGCAGAACACCCCCATCGGCGACGGCCCCGTGCTGCTGCCCGACAACCACTACC
TGAGCTACCAGTCCAAGCTGAGCAAAGACCCCAACGAGAAGCGCGATCACATGGTCCTGCTGGAGTTCGT
GACCGCCGCCGGGATCACTCTCGGCATGGACGAGCTGTACAAGCGCATGCATGACCAACTGACAGAAGAG
CAGATTGCAGAG
