>Addgene plasmid #51967 | BRAC/pcDNA3 | addgene partial sequence | sequence record 81391 | BGH-rev 5'-TAGAAGGCACAGTCGAGG-3'
TCTAGATGCATGCTCGAGCGGCCGCCAGTGTGATGGATATCTGCAGAATTCTTACTGCTCGTTCTTCAGC
ACTCTCTCCACGAAGCTCTTGATGTACTTGCCCATCTCGTCGGGGGCGTCCTCCTGGAGGAAGTGCAGGC
CCTTCACCTTCACGAACTCGGTGTTGGGGAACTTCTTGGCGCCCTCCACGATGGCGTTGCTGAAGAAGCC
GGGGTCGCTCTCGATGAACAGCTTGGGCAGGTCGTCGCTGGCTCTCAGGTAGGCGTTGTAGTTTCTCACG
ATCTGCACCACGTCGGGCTTGCCGCCCTTCACCAGGGGGATCTCTCTGGGCCAGCTCAGGGTGGGTCTTC
TCACCTCGCCCTTCTCCTTGAAGGGCTCCAGGTAGGCGGCGAACTCCTCGGGCTCCAGCTTTCTCATGAT
CTTGCTGGGCAGCACGGTCTCCACGAAGAAGTTGTTCTCCAGCACCATCTTCTCGCCCTCCTCGCTCTTG
ATCAGGGCGATGTCCTCCTCGATGTCTGGCCACTCGTCCCAGCTCTCGATCACGTCCACCACGCTCTCCA
TGTGCACGATGGCCTTGATCCTGTCCTGGTGCTCGTAGGCGTAGTGGAAGGCCAGGGCGGCGCCCCAGTC
GTGGCCCACGAAGATGATCTTCTTGGGCAGGTTCAGGAGCTCGAACCAGGCGGTCAGGTACTTGTAGTGG
TCCAGCAGCCTGTAGCTGCCGTTGCCGCTCTTGCCGCTCTTGCCCATGCCGATCAGATCGGGGATGATGC
ACCTGGCCACGGGCTCGATGTGGGGCACCACGTGCCTCCACAGGTAGCTGCTAGTGGCGTTGCCGTGCAG
GAAGATCACGGCGTTCTCGGCGTGCTTCTC
