>Addgene plasmid #51967 | BRAC/pcDNA3 | addgene partial sequence | sequence record 81393 | EGFP-C 5'-CATGGTCCTGCTGGAGTTCGTG-3'
AGCGCATGCATGACCAACTGACAGAAGAGCAGATTGCAGAGTTCAAAGAAGCCTTCTCATTATTCGACAA
GGATGGGGACGGCACCATCACCACAAAGGAACTTGGCACCGTTATGAGGTCGCTTGGACAAAACCCAACG
GAAGCAGAATTGCAGGATATGATCAATGAAGTCGATGCTGATGGCAATGGAACGATTTACTTTCCTGAAT
TTCTTACTATGATGGCTAGAAAAATGAAGGACACAGACAGCGAAGAGGAAATCCGAGAAGCATTCCGTGT
TTTTGACAAGGATGGGAACGGCTACATCAGCGCTGCTCAGTTACGTCACGTCATGACAAACCTCGGGGAG
AAGTTAACAGATGAAGAAGTTGATGAAATGATAAGGGAAGCAGATATCGATGGTGATGGCCAAGTAAACT
ATGAAGAGTTTGTACAAATGATGACAGCAAAGGGGGGGAAGAGGCGCTGGAAGAAAAACTTCATTGCCGT
CAGCGCTGCCAACCGGTTCAAGAAGATCTCCAGCTCCGGGGCACTGGAGCTCATGACCAGCAAGGTGTAC
GACCCCGAGCAGAGGAAGAGGATGATCACCGGCCCCCAGTGGTGGGCCAGGTGCAAGCAGATGAACGTGC
TGGACAGCTTCATCAACTACTACGACAGCGAGAAGCACGCCGAGAACGCCGTGATCTTCCTGCACGGCAA
CGCCACTAGCAGCTACCTGTGGAGGCACGTGGTGCCCCACATCGAGCCCGTGGCCAGGTGCATCATCCCC
GATCTGATCGGCATGGGCAAGAGCGGCAAGAGCGGCAACGGCAGCTACAGGCTGCTGGACCACTACAAGT
ACCTGACCGCCTGGTTCGAGCTCCTGAACCTGCCCAAGAAGATCATCTT
